>Addgene plasmid #122538 | pBT3007 | addgene full sequence | sequence record 238129 | Addgene NGS Result
ATGACCATGATTACGCCAAGCTTCCTTCCAAGTTATTGACAAGTATTAACTGCACTTCTCATAAAAATTT
TTCAAATAGATCTATTTAGTCTGGAATAGGAATACTTTTGGCAATTTTCTTGAGAATCATAGAAGACGAA
TTTCTGAACTGCTCTTTGTGAAGCCACGCCCATATATTGGCATTTTTGTATCCAATTTTTTGTAGAGTAC
CTGAATCATTGTCACTACATCTGCTAAACAATATATGGAAGTTCTATGAGAGGTGAAAGGTAAATCATAT
AACAACTGTAATAACATAGAAATGATTGTAGTATATTTCCAATTAGGCTGAGTTGATCTTATTGAAGAGT
TTGAATCATAGCAATTTTTTCCTCTTTTAGTATTTTTCAAAACAAATTTTCACAATGTTAGATGTAGTAT
TTAGCATTAAGGCATCTGTAATCTCCCAGAAATGTTTTGGGAATAAAACCCTTTGACTCTTTGGTCCTTT
TTTGCTCCAAATAATATCTGATTTTAACCCGTTCTGATCTACTTTTTACCTTTCGATCGTCACATCCGCG
TACACGTTTCTCTTGCTCTCAATTGCTTATCTTTATGGCCTTTTCCCCCACTTTTTGTCGACTATCATGC
GGACGTGGCTTCCTTGCTCCCTCCCGGTTTTTTTGAAAACACTTGTGAATTTATTTTTTGTGGTCAAAAT
TACGAAACATTTGAATTCTCAATCTATTTATAGACCGGGTGTGGTATGTTATGCCATGTTTTTGTCATTG
CCAAATGAACATCGATATTTTAATTTTCTGAACTTACCGTACCCCCTGCGTTACTATTTTATTTTTAATT
TGTATAATTTCATTGCTATAATTTGTTGTCCTTGAAACATTGAAGATATCGAAGAAATAATGACAAAAAT
CAGATAGAACAATTTTTCCTACTCATCAACTCACATTTTTCTATTTTCTCTTGTGCGAAAAAAATAGTAT
ATTGGGAATATTTATAGTATTGCAACTTTTCTCTTAGTTCGCAGAGTTGCAATACTACTAGATCCCTAAT
AGAGGAAATATGGTGACCAGCTTTTTGCAATTGGAAAGTTGGGAAAAAAGTATATATATTAATAGACTTA
CATTCTTGTAGTTCGTAGAATTTTTCAGGAAATCTGACACGCAAGACTTTTTCAAAAAGTTTTTTTTTTT
AATTTGGCAATCTGCCAAAACGTTTACTGAACATTTTGAAAACATCTACCAGTACCTTTAACACAACGAA
AAATTGTTCTAAGCAATATTAACTGTGATAATTGATGTTAAGACCTGAAATTTAATCACAAATTTCACCT
GGAAATGACAGTAATCGGCTTCTAAATACTGTCGACACAAGTGCCATACCTAAGATTCCAATCCTATTAC
CATGTTTCCCAATTTCATTCTCTTTCGTATCTCTATTTCTCTTCTTTATTATCAATTACTTTTTATCAGT
TCTTCGTTTGCTTTAACATCAAGAGCACATAGCGCTCTCTCGTCTCTCTCTCATGCTCTTTTTGAACTTT
TACAAAAAACTATTTCCGGTTGTTTTGATTCTTGGAATTTGAAATAATTTTCAGTGATTAAATCTAGAGG
ATCCCCGGGATTGGCCAAAGGACCCAAAGGTATGTTTCGAATGATACTAACATAACATAGAACATTTTCA
GGAGGACCCTTGGCTAGCCTCGAGAGGCCTGGTACCATGGGCGGAAAAATGGTCTCCAAGGGAGAGGAGA
ACAACATGGCCATCATCAAGGAGTTCATGCGTTTCAAGGTCCGTATGGAGGGATCCGTCAACGGACACGA
GTTCGAGATCGAGGGAGAGGGAGAGGGACGTCCATACGAGGGATTCCAAACCGCCAAGCTCAAGGTCACC
AAGGTAAGTTTAAACATATATATACTAACTAACCCTGATTATTTAAATTTTCAGGGAGGACCACTCCCAT
TCGCCTGGGACATCCTCTCCCCACACTTCACCTACGGATCCAAGGCCTACGTCAAGCACCCAGCCGACAT
CCCAGACTACTTCAAGCTCTCCTTCCCAGAGGGATTCAAGTGGGAGCGTGTCATGAACTACGAGGACGGA
GGAGTCGTCACCGTCACCCAAGACTCCTCCCTCCAAGACGGAGAGTTCATCTACAAGGTAAGTTTAAACA
GTTCGGTACTAACTAACCATACATATTTAAATTTTCAGGTCAAGCTCCGTGGAACCAACTTCCCATCCGA
CGGACCAGTCATGCAAAAGAAGACCATGGGATGGGAGGCCTCCTCCGAGCGTATGTACCCAGAGGACGGA
GCCCTCAAGGGAAAGATCAAGATGCGTCTCAAGCTCAAGGTAAGTTTAAACATGATTTTACTAACTAACT
AATCTGATTTAAATTTTCAGGACGGAGGACACTACACCTCCGAGGTCAAGACCACCTACAAGGCCAAGAA
GCCAGTCCAACTCCCAGGAGCCTACATCGTCGACATCAAGCTCGACATCACCTCCCACAACGAGGACTAC
ACCATCGTCGAGCAATACGAGCGTGCCGAGGGACGTCACTCCACCGGAGGAATGGACGAACTCTACAAGC
TTAACGGTCCTAGGAGATCTGAATTCGCCGCCCGAAACGCAGGAACCGCCCGGCCTGGAGGTCCAAACAG
AACGTGCCAGTTCAAACTCGTTCTTCTCGGAGAAAGTGCTGTAGGTGAGTTGATACTGAAAATGGAAAAA
ACCGCTAAAGGTTGGAGTAGAAAATAAAAGCAAACAAGAACAGTTTTCCAAAAAATAAAGATTTTTTTAT
TCTACTCCGTTCTGTCTGTAGCATATTTCGCAGTTGCTGAAAACCGTCACAAAATTTCGAAATTGCGTTG
ATTTCGAAGTTTAATTCTTCGTCTTTTGATTGTTTATATGTTTAGAATTATGGGTCATCTGATAGTTGCT
AGCATATGACGTATATGCTCTCTTATTTCACCTAAACATCACAGAAAACTATCATTTCAGGCAAATCATC
TCTCGTATTGCGATTCGTCAAGGGACAATTTCACGAGTATCAGGAGTCGACTATAGGTGCTGCGTTCCTC
ACTCAAACTGTGAGTTTTTGAATTTTTTGTGAAAATATAACAATTTTCCCTAATTTGAACAAAAATTTTG
ACTAAAATGAAAAATCTCGAATTTTAATAATATATTGTTTTTTAATAATATAATTGCGGAGATTTTTGCT
CGAAAAACACGGATTTTATATTGAAAGACGTAAAAACGTTAATAATTAAGAATTGAATTTTCGAAATTTC
AGGTGTGCCTTGACGATGCAACAATTAAATTCGAAATCTGGGATACTGCAGGACAAGAAAGATATCATTC
ATTGGCACCAATGTACTATCGAGGAGCTCAAGCGGCTATTGTTGTCTACGATATTACCAATCAAGAATCT
TTCCAAAAAGCGAAAAATTGGGTAAAAGAACTGCAGCGACAGGCATCTCCAAATATTGTGATGGCATTGG
CTGGAAACAAGGCTGATGTTGCCAATAAGCGAACTGTTGAGTATGAAGAAGCTAATGCTTATGCTGAGGA
CAATGCTCTCTTGTTCATGGAGACATCTGCGAAGGTACATTAGAAAATTTGGATTTTGACAATAAAAACA
TGTTAACAGAGTACTGAAATAGATCAAAAACTAAAATTGTTATTAAAAATAACAATAAACTTTGTTTTCT
GCGAAGATAGTTTTCGAACTAATCTCCATTAAAAAATGAATGAGAAATTTAAGATTTCCAATTTAAAATC
AATTCTCTATTTATTTAATTACAGACCTCAATGAACGTGAACGATATTTTCATGGCAATAGCTAAAAAGT
TGCCAATCGGACCAGCACAGGGTGAACCAACGGGAACTGTCGATATGAACCAACCACAACAGCAACAAAA
GGGTTCATGCTGTAAATAAGGCGCCTAAGAGCTCCGCATCGGCCGCTGTCATCAGATCGCCATCTCGCGC
CCGTGCCTCTGACTTCTAAGTCCAATTACTCTTCAACATCCCTACATGCTCTTTCTCCCTGTGCTCCCAC
CCCCTATTTTTGTTATTATCAAAAAACTTCTCTTAATTTCTTTGTTTTTTAGCTTCTTTTAAGTCACCTC
TAACAATGAAATTGTGTAGATTCAAAAATAGAATTAATTCGTAATAAAAAGTCGAAAAAAATTGTGCTCC
CTCCCCCCATTAATAATAATTCTATCCCAAAATCTACACAATGTTCTGTGTACACTTCTTATGTTTTTTA
CTTCTGATAAATTTTTTTGAAACATCATAGAAAAAACCGCACACAAAATACCTTATCATATGTTACGTTT
CAGTTTATGACCGCAATTTTTATTTCTTCGCACGTCTGGGCCTCTCATGACGTCAAATCATGCTCATCGT
GAAAAAGTTTTGGAGTATTTTTGGAATTTTTCAATCAAGTGAAAGTTTATGAAATTAATTTTCCTGCTTT
TGCTTTTTGGGGTTTCCCCTATTGTTTGTCAAGATTTCGAGGACGGCGTTTTTCTTGCTAAAATCACAAG
TATTGATGAGCACGATGCAAGAAAGATCGGAAGAAGGTTTGGGTTTGAGGCTCAGTGGAAGGTGAGTAGA
AGTTGATAATTTGAAAGTGGAGTAGTGTCTATGGGGTTTTTGCCTTAAATGACAGAATACATTCCCAATA
TACCAAACATAACTGTTTCTACTAGTCGGCCGTACGGGCCCTTTCGTCTCGCGCGTTTCGGTGATGACGG
TGAAAACCTCTGACACATGCAGCTCCCGGAGACGGTCACAGCTTGTCTGTAAGCGGATGCCGGGAGCAGA
CAAGCCCGTCAGGGCGCGTCAGCGGGTGTTGGCGGGTGTCGGGGCTGGCTTAACTATGCGGCATCAGAGC
AGATTGTACTGAGAGTGCACCATATGCGGTGTGAAATACCGCACAGATGCGTAAGGAGAAAATACCGCAT
CAGGCGGCCTTAAGGGCCTCGTGATACGCCTATTTTTATAGGTTAATGTCATGATAATAATGGTTTCTTA
GACGTCAGGTGGCACTTTTCGGGGAAATGTGCGCGGAACCCCTATTTGTTTATTTTTCTAAATACATTCA
AATATGTATCCGCTCATGAGACAATAACCCTGATAAATGCTTCAATAATATTGAAAAAGGAAGAGTATGA
GTATTCAACATTTCCGTGTCGCCCTTATTCCCTTTTTTGCGGCATTTTGCCTTCCTGTTTTTGCTCACCC
AGAAACGCTGGTGAAAGTAAAAGATGCTGAAGATCAGTTGGGTGCACGAGTGGGTTACATCGAACTGGAT
CTCAACAGCGGTAAGATCCTTGAGAGTTTTCGCCCCGAAGAACGTTTTCCAATGATGAGCACTTTTAAAG
TTCTGCTATGTGGCGCGGTATTATCCCGTATTGACGCCGGGCAAGAGCAACTCGGTCGCCGCATACACTA
TTCTCAGAATGACTTGGTTGAGTACTCACCAGTCACAGAAAAGCATCTTACGGATGGCATGACAGTAAGA
GAATTATGCAGTGCTGCCATAACCATGAGTGATAACACTGCGGCCAACTTACTTCTGACAACGATCGGAG
GACCGAAGGAGCTAACCGCTTTTTTGCACAACATGGGGGATCATGTAACTCGCCTTGATCGTTGGGAACC
GGAGCTGAATGAAGCCATACCAAACGACGAGCGTGACACCACGATGCCTGTAGCAATGGCAACAACGTTG
CGCAAACTATTAACTGGCGAACTACTTACTCTAGCTTCCCGGCAACAATTAATAGACTGGATGGAGGCGG
ATAAAGTTGCAGGACCACTTCTGCGCTCGGCCCTTCCGGCTGGCTGGTTTATTGCTGATAAATCTGGAGC
CGGTGAGCGTGGGTCTCGCGGTATCATTGCAGCACTGGGGCCAGATGGTAAGCCCTCCCGTATCGTAGTT
ATCTACACGACGGGGAGTCAGGCAACTATGGATGAACGAAATAGACAGATCGCTGAGATAGGTGCCTCAC
TGATTAAGCATTGGTAACTGTCAGACCAAGTTTACTCATATATACTTTAGATTGATTTAAAACTTCATTT
TTAATTTAAAAGGATCTAGGTGAAGATCCTTTTTGATAATCTCATGACCAAAATCCCTTAACGTGAGTTT
TCGTTCCACTGAGCGTCAGACCCCGTAGAAAAGATCAAAGGATCTTCTTGAGATCCTTTTTTTCTGCGCG
TAATCTGCTGCTTGCAAACAAAAAAACCACCGCTACCAGCGGTGGTTTGTTTGCCGGATCAAGAGCTACC
AACTCTTTTTCCGAAGGTAACTGGCTTCAGCAGAGCGCAGATACCAAATACTGTTCTTCTAGTGTAGCCG
TAGTTAGGCCACCACTTCAAGAACTCTGTAGCACCGCCTACATACCTCGCTCTGCTAATCCTGTTACCAG
TGGCTGCTGCCAGTGGCGATAAGTCGTGTCTTACCGGGTTGGACTCAAGACGATAGTTACCGGATAAGGC
GCAGCGGTCGGGCTGAACGGGGGGTTCGTGCACACAGCCCAGCTTGGAGCGAACGACCTACACCGAACTG
AGATACCTACAGCGTGAGCTATGAGAAAGCGCCACGCTTCCCGAAGGGAGAAAGGCGGACAGGTATCCGG
TAAGCGGCAGGGTCGGAACAGGAGAGCGCACGAGGGAGCTTCCAGGGGGAAACGCCTGGTATCTTTATAG
TCCTGTCGGGTTTCGCCACCTCTGACTTGAGCGTCGATTTTTGTGATGCTCGTCAGGGGGGCGGAGCCTA
TGGAAAAACGCCAGCAACGCGGCCTTTTTACGGTTCCTGGCCTTTTGCTGGCCTTTTGCTCACATGTTCT
TTCCTGCGTTATCCCCTGATTCTGTGGATAACCGTATTACCGCCTTTGAGTGAGCTGATACCGCTCGCCG
CAGCCGAACGACCGAGCGCAGCGAGTCAGTGAGCGAGGAAGCGGAAGAGCGCCCAATACGCAAACCGCCT
CTCCCCGCGCGTTGGCCGATTCATTAATGCAGCTGGCACGACAGGTTTCCCGACTGGAAAGCGGGCAGTG
AGCGCAACGCAATTAATGTGAGTTAGCTCACTCATTAGGCACCCCAGGCTTTACACTTTATGCTTCCGGC
TCGTATGTTGTGTGGAATTGTGAGCGGATAACAATTTCACACAGGAAACAGCT
Features (pLannotate 1.2.2; 16 found; start..end, strand, type, name):
   1603..1619    -  misc_feature   MCS (fragment): pUC18/19 multiple cloning site
   1729..2589    +  CDS            mOrange2: mOrange2 is a basic (constitutively fluorescent) orange fluorescent protein published in 2008, derived from Discosoma sp.. It has high acid sensitivity.
   2620..2730    +  CDS            RAB5C (fragment): RAB5C_HUMAN - Also known as RABL. Experimental evidence at protein level: Swiss-Prot protein existence level 1. Protein transport. Probably involved in vesicular traffic. From Homo sapiens (Human).
   3000..3179    +  CDS            YPT52 (fragment): YPT52_YEAST - Experimental evidence at protein level: Swiss-Prot protein existence level 1. Required for transport in the endocytic pathway and for correct sorting of the vacuolar hydrolases suggesting a possible intersection of the endocytic with the vacuolar sorting pathway. From Saccharomyces cerevisiae (strain ATCC 204508 / S288c) (Baker's yeast).
   3293..3604    +  CDS            RAB5B (fragment): RAB5B_HUMAN - Experimental evidence at protein level: Swiss-Prot protein existence level 1. Protein transport. Probably involved in vesicular traffic. From Homo sapiens (Human).
   3802..3933    +  CDS            RAB5B (fragment): RAB5B_HUMAN - Experimental evidence at protein level: Swiss-Prot protein existence level 1. Protein transport. Probably involved in vesicular traffic. From Homo sapiens (Human).
   4459..4611    +  CDS            aex-5 (fragment): AEX5_CAEEL - Also known as kpc-3 From Caenorhabditis elegans.
   4738..4773    +  CDS            rop (fragment): Rop protein, which maintains plasmids at low copy number; rop
   4875..4974    +  misc_feature   bom (fragment): basis of mobility region from pBR322
   5072..5176    +  promoter       AmpR promoter: bla
   5177..6037    +  CDS            AmpR: β-lactamase; bla; confers resistance to ampicillin, carbenicillin, and related antibiotics
   6208..6796    +  rep_origin     ori: high-copy-number ColE1/pMB1/pBR322/pUC origin of replication
   6979..7071    +  CDS            lacI (fragment): lac repressor; lacI; The lac repressor binds to the lac operator to inhibit transcription in E. coli. This inhibition can be relieved by adding lactose or isopropyl-β-D-thiogalactopyranoside (IPTG).
   7084..7105    +  protein_bind   CAP binding site: CAP binding activates transcription in the presence of cAMP. E. coli catabolite activator protein
   7120..7150    +  promoter       lac promoter: promoter for the E. coli lac operon
   7158..7174    +  protein_bind   lac operator: The lac repressor binds to the lac operator to inhibit transcription in E. coli. This inhibition can be relieved by adding lactose or isopropyl-β-D-thiogalactopyranoside (IPTG). lac repressor encoded by lacI
