[The description below was written by a language model from this plasmid's Addgene catalogue record and pLannotate feature annotations shown in this document.]
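Description:
pBT3007 is a C. elegans transgene plasmid built by Gibson assembly in the pPD49.26 backbone. The repository lists its vector type as bacterial expression, but the stated purpose is expression in the worm. It is propagated in E. coli as a high-copy plasmid, carrying a ColE1/pUC-type origin of replication and the β-lactamase gene with its own promoter for ampicillin selection. The feature table for the 7,193 nt sequence also picks up backbone remnants typical of pUC/pBR322-derived vectors: a fragment of the pUC multiple cloning site, partial rop, bom and lacI sequences, and the CAP site, lac promoter and lac operator. These play no described role in the construct's function.

The payload is Pnhx-2_CemOrange2::rab-5. The intestine-specific nhx-2 promoter, which is not itself annotated but presumably lies upstream of the fluorescent protein coding sequence, drives CemOrange2, a C. elegans codon-optimized version of the orange Discosoma-derived protein mOrange2. CemOrange2 is placed at the N-terminus of RAB-5, a small GTPase that localizes to early endosomes. Downstream of the fluorophore, the annotation software reports several separate partial matches to human RAB5B/RAB5C and yeast YPT52. This interrupted pattern most likely reflects homology hits to the worm rab-5 sequence, possibly with exons separated by introns, rather than actual human or yeast inserts. A short aex-5 fragment match follows the fusion, and the record does not explain it or name a 3' UTR.

The construct is intended to label early endosomes in intestinal cells of live worms with an orange marker. It belongs to a set of CemOrange2 fusions designed for multifluorophore subcellular imaging alongside other fluorescent reporters.
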