Addgene plasmid #122538: pBT3007
Purpose: Expression of a C. elegan codon optimized florescent protein (CemOrange2) fused to a early endosome localized gene (rab-5) under the intestinal specific promoter nhx-2
Depositing lab: Gary Silverman. Depositing organization: Washington University in Saint Louis. Publication: CemOrange2 fusions facilitate multifluorophore subcellular imaging in C. elegans. Thomas BJ, Wight IE, Chou WYY, Moreno M, Dawson Z, Homayouni A, Huang H, Kim H, Jia H, Buland JR, Wambach JA, Cole FS, Pak SC, Silverman GA, Luke CJ. PLoS One. 2019 Mar 26;14(3):e0214257. doi: 10.1371/journal.pone.0214257. eCollection 2019. PubMed 30913273.
Backbone
  Vector backbone: pPD49.26
  Vector type: Bacterial Expression
Growth in bacteria
  Bacterial resistance: Ampicillin, 100 μg/mL
  Growth temperature: 37°C
  Growth strain: DH5alpha
  Copy number: High Copy
Gene/Insert
  Gene/Insert name: Pnhx-2_CemOrange2::rab-5
  Species: C. elegans (nematode), Synthetic
  Entrez Gene: rab-5 (a.k.a. CELE_F26H9.6)
  Promoter: Pnhx-2
  Cloning method: Gibson Cloning
Terms and licenses: Academic/Nonprofit Terms; Industry Terms: Not Available to Industry
How to cite: pBT3007 was a gift from Gary Silverman (Addgene plasmid # 122538 ; http://n2t.net/addgene:122538 ; RRID:Addgene_122538)
